Addgene plasmid #1499: pPD95_86
Purpose: (Empty Backbone)
Depositing lab: Andrew Fire. Depositing organization: Carnegie Institution for Science.
Backbone
  Vector backbone: Unknown
  Backbone size (bp): 5789
  Vector type: Worm Expression
Growth in bacteria
  Bacterial resistance: Ampicillin, 100 μg/mL
  Growth temperature: 37°C
  Growth strain: DH5alpha
  Copy number: Unknown
Gene/Insert
  Gene/Insert name: None
  Tag / fusion protein: myo3-2341, myo3Tsa, IVSA, rf2128
  Cloning method: Restriction Enzyme
Terms and licenses: Academic/Nonprofit Terms; Industry Terms: Not Available to Industry
Depositor comments: See Fire Lab Vector Kit Documentation 1995. Fire Lab Miniprep Number pPD95.86, Ligation number NONE.
How to cite: pPD95_86 was a gift from Andrew Fire (Addgene plasmid # 1499 ; http://n2t.net/addgene:1499 ; RRID:Addgene_1499)
