[The description below was written by a language model from this plasmid's Addgene catalogue record and pLannotate feature annotations shown in this document.]
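Description:
pPD95_86 is an empty worm expression backbone from the 1995 Fire Lab Vector Kit, intended for expressing a user-supplied sequence in Caenorhabditis elegans. It is about 5.8 kb (the catalogue lists 5,789 bp and the sequence record 5,782 nt) and carries no insert. The parental backbone is recorded as unknown, but the annotated bacterial elements are those of a pUC/pBR322-type plasmid: a ColE1/pMB1-family origin of replication, a β-lactamase gene with its own promoter conferring ampicillin resistance for selection in E. coli, short remnants of the rop, bom and lacI regions, and a CAP site, lac promoter and lac operator near the end of the numbered sequence. A fragment of the pUC18/19 multiple cloning site is also detected. It presumably marks where inserts are placed by restriction cloning, the method listed in the record.

The worm-specific modules are named only in the catalogue's tag field: myo3-2341, myo3Tsa, IVSA and rf2128. The myo-3 labels suggest sequences from the C. elegans myo-3 gene, a myosin heavy chain gene whose promoter is commonly used to drive expression in body wall muscle, and IVSA suggests a synthetic intron of the kind Fire vectors use to improve expression. The record does not define these terms, however, and refers instead to the kit documentation. None of them appears in the automated feature table, which leaves roughly the first 2.4 kb unannotated; the promoter may lie in this stretch, though that is not confirmed. The table also lists a short match to C. elegans aex-5 downstream of the cloning site. It may reflect worm-derived flanking or 3′ sequence rather than an intended coding element. No reporter or worm selectable marker is recorded.
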