Features (pLannotate 1.2.2; 11 found; start..end, strand, type, name):
   2414..2430    -  misc_feature   MCS (fragment): pUC18/19 multiple cloning site
   3047..3199    +  CDS            aex-5 (fragment): AEX5_CAEEL - Also known as kpc-3 From Caenorhabditis elegans.
   3327..3362    +  CDS            rop (fragment): Rop protein, which maintains plasmids at low copy number; rop
   3464..3563    +  misc_feature   bom (fragment): basis of mobility region from pBR322
   3661..3765    +  promoter       AmpR promoter: bla
   3766..4626    +  CDS            AmpR: β-lactamase; bla; confers resistance to ampicillin, carbenicillin, and related antibiotics
   4797..5385    +  rep_origin     ori: high-copy-number ColE1/pMB1/pBR322/pUC origin of replication
   5568..5660    +  CDS            lacI (fragment): lac repressor; lacI; The lac repressor binds to the lac operator to inhibit transcription in E. coli. This inhibition can be relieved by adding lactose or isopropyl-β-D-thiogalactopyranoside (IPTG).
   5673..5694    +  protein_bind   CAP binding site: CAP binding activates transcription in the presence of cAMP. E. coli catabolite activator protein
   5709..5739    +  promoter       lac promoter: promoter for the E. coli lac operon
   5747..5763    +  protein_bind   lac operator: The lac repressor binds to the lac operator to inhibit transcription in E. coli. This inhibition can be relieved by adding lactose or isopropyl-β-D-thiogalactopyranoside (IPTG). lac repressor encoded by lacI
>Addgene plasmid #1499 | pPD95_86 | depositor full sequence | sequence record 110 | Author sequence
ATGACCATGATTACGCCAAGCTTGGGCTGCAGGTCGGCTATAATAAGTTCTTGAATAAAATAATTTTCCC
GACAAAACATGAGTATTTCTTTCGAAAATAAAAGTGCAGGCTAATTAGAGATTATTCTGTAATTAACTGC
ATAATTTGTCACGTGCCATAGTTTTACATTCCACTACGTCATAGTTCTTAAAATACTAATCTCCTGAAAA
TAGAAGTAGGTGAAGAAAGTTTAATTATCAGTTCTAAAATGACAATTGATCTTTGGAATATGTTCTGAAA
CTACCGATCATTGAACAGATGCTATTTGAATGATATAGAATTGTATATTTGCAATTTCTGAAACGCGTTC
TTAAAGGCACACAGATTAATTCAAAAGGGTCTGGCCGCAAAAAGGTTTATGGTGGCCGATTTTGAGTTTT
GTGTGTGATTGCTTTTTCACAATCAGTGTTTTCAGGATTATGTGATGAACTAGATCTTCAAGTTTCGTTA
CATTTCATATGTTTTCGGAACTCACGAAGTACATATTGGGTATTGTGCTCAAAAAATTCAGCAATCAGCT
TCGCTCCGCTGACTTTAGAACCCAAAAAAATAGTATGGCCAAACTGACTGTGTTACGATCATTTCAATTT
TTCAATACATATTTAAGATTTCTAAGAGTAAGAAGGTCAAAAACTGTTCTGGAATACATATATATTTTTC
AGGTTACAATTAGTCAAAAAGTGCACTGAAATATACGTTTTAATTTCACGAATAACCCAATTAGTTCAAT
GTATTTTTGGTCAACCAACGTTAAAGTTTGGCTTCCAACCAATTATCATTTCTGATCAACCACAATGTTT
TTTCTTTATCTGCAAGTTAATTTTTTATTTTTATCCAGATGTTTGGCATATTTTTCAATTCTTCACTAGC
GCCCACTTCTTGCACTTCCGGCGCCCTGAATCTAATGCATCTGTTGCAAGAATTGAAAGACCAATCAACA
CATTGTTTTCTTCACGAGATACTGAAGAAAATGAATAAAAACAGAGAAAAAGAGCCATGTGATTAGTGAC
AACTGTTGCTAACAGATACCATAGCTTGGACTTGGTACGTGATGGCAACGTATGGGTCAACAAAAATGAT
TGCAGAGGGGGTGCAAAACAGTCAAGTCGAGAAAATATGAAAAACAGAAAACAAAGAACAGAAAAATGGG
TTTGAGAGTCAGTATAATTTATAAAAGAAAAATTGTACATAGAAATTAACCATTTTTGTAGAAGAAGTTA
TTTTTCAAGCATCGTTAAAAATTATTCAAAGCACCTTATTTCATATTTAATTTTAAACATGGTTAAATGA
ACAACACGGTGCGCAATCAGGAAAACTTGAAATCTGAAACTGTTGTTGTGATCTTCTTCGCAACTGTTCA
GATAGCACTAGTGTAATGTTAAGAGTGCGCGAATATAATGGAATATAATGGATCACACCTCCTGCCATCA
GGTAAACGTCTCTGTTATCACATATTTCCAACTATTAAATTTTTACCTTTTACAGTTTTACATTTTTTTG
AAAAAAGTAACTTTTTGTCTTCAAAATCCCTGACGAAAATATCAAATATTTTAATCGAGACTGCAGAGGA
ACCGATTGATGATTTGGAAAATCCAGCTTTACCTGTGTAAGAACTGAAAAGTTTCATAACCCTAGGGTAT
TCCCAGTTACATTCCCCACTGGCTAACAATAGCACCCAGTTTTTCATCACCTTTCTTCAAATTTCTCGGC
GATTTGTTAAAAACAAAATTTGTGTCCCTTCTCTGATATCTCTATGTCTCTAAACACAAGTTCATCGGAA
AACGAAGGAGGGTAGGTGTTGGTTGGGCTCCCGAAGTGAAAATAGAAGAGCAAGAATAGAATATTAGAGA
GAGAGTGCAGAGAGGGCGGGATAGCTCCCGGGATTCCGTTTTCTTCTTCTTTATCTTCAACGATGATGTG
TGTGCGTGTTGTATAGATTCTGTTGCTCCCCCACAACTCGCTCCGAAGGCTCAATACAATTCAATTGATA
TTGGAGGAGAGCCTACCGGAGTGGGAGGATAAGAAGAAACATAAGAAGAAGAAGAAGAAGAAGCATGCTT
CTGGTTTTTGATGCTATGAAAACGGCACAAAAAGATGATTGAGGTCCCTTTTCAATACCTTCTCTCATCT
TTCAAATCCCATTGAAACCTAAAACTTCTCACCACGCTTTACCATTGTTCTCCAAAAACTTATAGCAATG
TCTATAACTTTTTTATCTCTGAAAAGCAGTGTTCCATTTTTCTTTTTCCTATTTTATTTCAATTGTTTCT
CACATTTCGTTTGGATTCTTTGCTTGTCAACCAGCTTCTTCTTCCACTTTTACCGTCTAATTTTCAGGGC
AGGGAGCCATCAAACCCACGACCACTAGATCCATCTAGAGGATCCCCGGGATTGGCCAAAGGACCCAAAG
GTATGTTTCGAATGATACTAACATAACATAGAACATTTTCAGGAGGACCCTTGGCTAGCGTCGACGGTAC
CATGGTATTGATATCTGAGCTCCGCATCGGCCGCTGTCATCAGATCGCCATCTCGCGCCCGTGCCTCTGA
CTTCTAAGTCCAATTACTCTTCAACATCCCTACATGCTCTTTCTCCCTGTGCTCCCACCCCCTATTTTTG
TTATTATCAAAAAACTTCTCTTAATTTCTTTGTTTTTTAGCTTCTTTTAAGTCACCTCTAACAATGAAAT
TGTGTAGATTCAAAAATAGAATTAATTCGTAATAAAAAGTCGAAAAAAATTGTGCTCCCTCCCCCCATTA
ATAATAATTCTATCCCAAAATCTACACAATGTTCTGTGTACACTTCTTATGTTTTTTACTTCTGATAAAT
TTTTTTGAAACATCATAGAAAAAACCGCACACAAAATACCTTATCATATGTTACGTTTCAGTTTATGACC
GCAATTTTTATTTCTTCGCACGTCTGGGCCTCTCATGACGTCAAATCATGCTCATCGTGAAAAAGTTTTG
GAGTATTTTTGGAATTTTTCAATCAAGTGAAAGTTTATGAAATTAATTTTCCTGCTTTTGCTTTTTGGGG
TTTCCCCTATTGTTTGTCAAGATTTCGAGGACGGCGTTTTTCTTGCTAAAATCACAAGTATTGATGAGCA
CGATGCAAGAAAGATCGGAAGAAGGTTTGGGTTTGAGGCTCAGTGGAAGGTGAGTAGAAGTTGATAATTT
GAAAGTGGAGTAGTGTCTATGGGGTTTTTGCCTTAAATGACAGAATACATTCCCAATATACCAAACATAA
CTGTTTCCTACTAGTCGGCCGTACGGGCCCTTTCGTCTCGCGCGTTTCGGTGATGACGGTGAAAACCTCT
GACACATGCAGCTCCCGGAGACGGTCACAGCTTGTCTGTAAGCGGATGCCGGGAGCAGACAAGCCCGTCA
GGGCGCGTCAGCGGGTGTTGGCGGGTGTCGGGGCTGGCTTAACTATGCGGCATCAGAGCAGATTGTACTG
AGAGTGCACCATATGCGGTGTGAAATACCGCACAGATGCGTAAGGAGAAAATACCGCATCAGGCGGCCTT
AAGGGCCTCGTGATACGCCTATTTTTATAGGTTAATGTCATGATAATAATGGTTTCTTAGACGTCAGGTG
GCACTTTTCGGGGAAATGTGCGCGGAACCCCTATTTGTTTATTTTTCTAAATACATTCAAATATGTATCC
GCTCATGAGACAATAACCCTGATAAATGCTTCAATAATATTGAAAAAGGAAGAGTATGAGTATTCAACAT
TTCCGTGTCGCCCTTATTCCCTTTTTTGCGGCATTTTGCCTTCCTGTTTTTGCTCACCCAGAAACGCTGG
TGAAAGTAAAAGATGCTGAAGATCAGTTGGGTGCACGAGTGGGTTACATCGAACTGGATCTCAACAGCGG
TAAGATCCTTGAGAGTTTTCGCCCCGAAGAACGTTTTCCAATGATGAGCACTTTTAAAGTTCTGCTATGT
GGCGCGGTATTATCCCGTATTGACGCCGGGCAAGAGCAACTCGGTCGCCGCATACACTATTCTCAGAATG
ACTTGGTTGAGTACTCACCAGTCACAGAAAAGCATCTTACGGATGGCATGACAGTAAGAGAATTATGCAG
TGCTGCCATAACCATGAGTGATAACACTGCGGCCAACTTACTTCTGACAACGATCGGAGGACCGAAGGAG
CTAACCGCTTTTTTGCACAACATGGGGGATCATGTAACTCGCCTTGATCGTTGGGAACCGGAGCTGAATG
AAGCCATACCAAACGACGAGCGTGACACCACGATGCCTGTAGCAATGGCAACAACGTTGCGCAAACTATT
AACTGGCGAACTACTTACTCTAGCTTCCCGGCAACAATTAATAGACTGGATGGAGGCGGATAAAGTTGCA
GGACCACTTCTGCGCTCGGCCCTTCCGGCTGGCTGGTTTATTGCTGATAAATCTGGAGCCGGTGAGCGTG
GGTCTCGCGGTATCATTGCAGCACTGGGGCCAGATGGTAAGCCCTCCCGTATCGTAGTTATCTACACGAC
GGGGAGTCAGGCAACTATGGATGAACGAAATAGACAGATCGCTGAGATAGGTGCCTCACTGATTAAGCAT
TGGTAACTGTCAGACCAAGTTTACTCATATATACTTTAGATTGATTTAAAACTTCATTTTTAATTTAAAA
GGATCTAGGTGAAGATCCTTTTTGATAATCTCATGACCAAAATCCCTTAACGTGAGTTTTCGTTCCACTG
AGCGTCAGACCCCGTAGAAAAGATCAAAGGATCTTCTTGAGATCCTTTTTTTCTGCGCGTAATCTGCTGC
TTGCAAACAAAAAAACCACCGCTACCAGCGGTGGTTTGTTTGCCGGATCAAGAGCTACCAACTCTTTTTC
CGAAGGTAACTGGCTTCAGCAGAGCGCAGATACCAAATACTGTCCTTCTAGTGTAGCCGTAGTTAGGCCA
CCACTTCAAGAACTCTGTAGCACCGCCTACATACCTCGCTCTGCTAATCCTGTTACCAGTGGCTGCTGCC
AGTGGCGATAAGTCGTGTCTTACCGGGTTGGACTCAAGACGATAGTTACCGGATAAGGCGCAGCGGTCGG
GCTGAACGGGGGGTTCGTGCACACAGCCCAGCTTGGAGCGAACGACCTACACCGAACTGAGATACCTACA
GCGTGAGCATTGAGAAAGCGCCACGCTTCCCGAAGGGAGAAAGGCGGACAGGTATCCGGTAAGCGGCAGG
GTCGGAACAGGAGAGCGCACGAGGGAGCTTCCAGGGGGAAACGCCTGGTATCTTTATAGTCCTGTCGGGT
TTCGCCACCTCTGACTTGAGCGTCGATTTTTGTGATGCTCGTCAGGGGGGCGGAGCCTATGGAAAAACGC
CAGCAACGCGGCCTTTTTACGGTTCCTGGCCTTTTGCTGGCCTTTTGCTCACATGTTCTTTCCTGCGTTA
TCCCCTGATTCTGTGGATAACCGTATTACCGCCTTTGAGTGAGCTGATACCGCTCGCCGCAGCCGAACGA
CCGAGCGCAGCGAGTCAGTGAGCGAGGAAGCGGAAGAGCGCCCAATACGCAAACCGCCTCTCCCCGCGCG
TTGGCCGATTCATTAATGCAGCTGGCACGACAGGTTTCCCGACTGGAAAGCGGGCAGTGAGCGCAACGCA
ATTAATGTGAGTTAGCTCACTCATTAGGCACCCCAGGCTTTACACTTTATGCTTCCGGCTCGTATGTTGT
GTGGAATTGTGAGCGGATAACAATTTCACACAGGAAACAGCT
