>Addgene plasmid #1499 | pPD95_86 | addgene partial sequence | sequence record 16640 | 1499_m13reverse
GCGNGCGCGGTCGGCTATATAAGTTCTTGAATAAAATAATTTTCCCGACAAAACATGAGGTATTTCTTTC
GAAAATAAAAGTGCAGGCTAATTAGAGATTATTCTGTAATTAACTGCATAATTTGTCACGTGCCATAGTT
TTACATTCCACTACGTCATAGTTCTTAAAATACTAATCTCCTGAAAATAGAAGTAGGTGAAGAAAGTTTA
ATTATCAGTTCTAAAATGACAATTGATCTTTGGAATATGTTCTGAAACTACCGATCATTGAACAGATGCT
ATTTGAATGATATAGAATTGTATATTTGCAATTTCTGAAACGCGTTCTTAAAGGCACACAGATTAATTCA
AAAGGGTCTGGCCGCAAAAAGGTTTATGGTGGCCGATTTTGAGTTTTGTGTGTGATTGCTTTTTCACAAT
CAGTGTTTTCAGGATTATGTGATGAACTAGATCTTCAAGTTTCGTTACATTTCATATGTTTTCGGAACTC
ACGAAGTACATATTGGGTATTGTGCTCAAAAAATTCAGCAATCAGCTTCGCTCCGCTGACTTTAGAACCC
AAAAAAATAGTATGGCCAAACTGACTGTGTTACGATCATTTCAATTTTTCAATACATATTTAAGATTTCT
AAGAGTAAGAAGGTCAAAAACTGTTCTGGAATACATATATATTTTTCAGGTTACAATTAGTCAAAAAGTG
CACTGAAATATACGTTTTAATTTCACGAATAACCCAATTAGTTCAATGTATTTTTGGTCAACCAACGTTA
AAGTTTGGCTTCCAACCAATTATCATTTCTGATCAACCACAATGTTTTTTCTTTATCTGCAAGTTAATTT
TTTATTTTTATCCAGATGTTTGGCATATTTTTCAATTCTTCACTAGCGCCCACTTCTTGCACTTCCGGCG
CCCTGAATCTAATGCATCTGNTGCAGAATTGAAAGACNATCNACACATTGTTTTCCTCNCGAGATACTGA
AGAAATGATTAAAACCGAGAAAAGANCCTGNGATAGNGACACTGTGCTANCAGAACNTAGCTGGACTGGT
CGGNAGGCACGTANGGTCACNAAATGATGCAAGGGGGCAAACNGNCAGCNANAANTTGAAACCGAACCAG
ACGAAANGGGTGGAGNCNTTATTNAAAAAAAATGGNCTAAATACCTTTGGAAAAGNTTTCNGCCCNTAAA
TTTCCAGCCCTTNCTTTATTTANGGNAAGACCCGGGCCNCCGAANTGAACNAANGGGGGGCNCCCNCCCA
ACCCGGGGNAANGGCCAAAGNA
